>Addgene plasmid #232222 | cwby0013 | addgene full sequence | sequence record 489558 | Addgene NGS Result
ACTCCTGCATTAGGAAGCAGCCCAGTAGTAGGTTGAGGCCGTTGAGCACCGCCGCCGCAAGGAATGGTGC
ATGCAAGGAGATGGCGCCCAACAGTCCCCCGGCCACGGGGCCTGCCACCATACCCACGCCGAAACAAGCG
CTCATGAGCCCGAAGTGGCGAGCCCGATCTTCCCCATCGGTGATGTCGGCGATATAGGCGCCAGCAACCG
CACCTGTGGCGCCGGTGATGCCGGCCACGATGCGTCCGGCGTAGAGGATCGAGATCGATCTCGATCCCGC
GAAATTAATACGACTCACTATAGGGGAATTGTGAGCGGATAACAATTCCCCTCTAGAAATAATTTTGTTT
AACTTTAAGAAGGAGATATACATATGAGCCATCATCATCACCATCATGGCATGAGCAGCAAAGGCGAAGA
ACTGTTTACCGGCGTGGTGCCGATTCTGGTGGAACTGGATGGCGATGTGAACGGCCATAAATTTAGCGTG
CGCGGCGAAGGCGAAGGTGATGCGACCAACGGTAAACTGACCCTGAAATTTATTTGCACCACCGGCAAAC
TGCCGGTGCCGTGGCCGACCCTGGTTACTACCTTAACCTATGGCGTTCTGTGCTTTAGCCGCTATCCGGA
TCATATGAAACGCCATGATTTCTTTAAAAGCGCGATGCCGGAAGGCTATGTGCAGGAACGCACCATTAGC
TTTAAAGATGATGGCACCTATAAAACCCGCGCCGAAGTGAAATTTGAAGGCGATACCCTGGTGAACCGCA
TTGAACTGAAAGGCATCGATTTTAAAGAAGACGGCAACATCCTGGGTCATAAACTGGAATATAACTTCAA
CAGCCATAACGTGTATATTACCGCGGATAAACAGAAGAACGGCATTAAGGCGTATTTCAAAATTCGCCAC
AACGTTGAAGATGGCAGCGTGCAGCTGGCGGATCACTATCAGCAGAACACCCCGATCGGCGATGGCCCAG
TGCTGCTGCCGGATAACCATTATCTGAGCACCCAGAGCGTGCTGAGCAAAGATCCGAACGAAAAGCGTGA
TCATATGGTGCTGCTGGAAGATGTGACCGCGGCGGGCATTACCCATGGCATGGATGAACTGTATAAAGGT
GGCAGCGGCAGCGGTGGCTCAGGAGGAGACCGAAAGCGTATTACAGTGACAGTTGACAGCGACAGCTATC
AGTTGCTCAAGGCATATATGATGTCAATATCTCCGGTCTGGTATGCACAACCAAGAATGAAGCCCATGCA
GTTTAAGGTTTACACCTATAAAAGAGAGAGCCGTTATCGTCTGTTTGTGGATGTACAGAGTGATATTATT
GACACGCCCGGGCGACGGATGGTGATCCCCCTGGCCAGTGCACGTCTGCTGTCAGATAAAGTCTCCCGTG
AACTTTACCCGGTGGTGCATATCGGGGATGAAAGCTGGCGCATGATGACCACCGATATGGCCAGTGTGCC
GGTTTCCGTTATCGGGGAAGAAGTGGCTGATCTCAGCCACCGCGAAAATGACATCAAAAACGCCATTAAC
CTGATGTTCTGGGGAATATGAACGGTCTCGTTCCTAATGAGATCCGGCTGCTAACAAAGCCCGAAAGGAA
GCTGAGTTGGCTGCTGCCACCGCTGAGCAATAACTAGCATAACCCCTTGGGGCCTCTAAACGGGTCTTGA
GGGGTTTTTTGCTGAAAGGAGGAACTATATCCGGATTGGCGAATGGG
[124 nt withheld, positions 1728-1851]
C
[91 nt withheld, positions 1853-1943]
A
[49 nt withheld, positions 1945-1993]
CCTTTGACGTTGGAGTCCACGTTCTTT
[37 nt withheld, positions 2021-2057]
ACCCTATCTCGGTCTATTCTTTTGATTTATAAGGGATTTTGCCGATTTCGGCCTATTGGTTAAAAAATGA
GCTGATTTAACAAAAATTTAACGCGAATTTTAACAAAATATTAACGTTTACAATTTCAGGTGGCACTTTT
CGGGGAAATGTGCGCGGAACCCCTATTTGTTTATTTTTCTAAATACATTCAAATATGTATCCGCTCATGA
ATTAATTCTTAGAAAAACTCATCGAGCATCAAATGAAACTGCAATTTATTCATATCAGGATTATCAATAC
CATATTTTTGAAAAAGCCGTTTCTGTAATGAAGGAGAAAACTCACCGAGGCAGTTCCATAGGATGGCAAG
ATCCTGGTATCGGTCTGCGATTCCGACTCGTCCAACATCAATACAACCTATTAATTTCCCCTCGTCAAAA
ATAAGGTTATCAAGTGAGAAATCACCATGAGTGACGACTGAATCCGGTGAGAATGGCAAAAGTTTATGCA
TTTCTTTCCAGACTTGTTCAACAGGCCAGCCATTACGCTCGTCATCAAAATCACTCGCATCAACCAAACC
GTTATTCATTCGTGATTGCGCCTGAGCGAGACGAAATACGCGATCGCTGTTAAAAGGACAATTACAAACA
GGAATCGAATGCAACCGGCGCAGGAACACTGCCAGCGCATCAACAATATTTTCACCTGAATCAGGATATT
CTTCTAATACCTGGAATGCTGTTTTCCCGGGGATCGCAGTGGTGAGTAACCATGCATCATCAGGAGTACG
GATAAAATGCTTGATGGTCGGAAGAGGCATAAATTCCGTCAGCCAGTTTAGTCTGACCATCTCATCTGTA
ACATCATTGGCAACGCTACCTTTGCCATGTTTCAGAAACAACTCTGGCGCATCGGGCTTCCCATACAATC
GATAGATTGTCGCACCTGATTGCCCGACATTATCGCGAGCCCATTTATACCCATATAAATCAGCATCCAT
GTTGGAATTTAATCGCGGCCTAGAGCAAGACGTTTCCCGTTGAATATGGCTCATAACACCCCTTGTATTA
CTGTTTATGTAAGCAGACAGTTTTATTGTTCATGACCAAAATCCCTTAACGTGAGTTTTCGTTCCACTGA
GCGTCAGACCCCGTAGAAAAGATCAAAGGATCTTCTTGAGATCCTTTTTTTCTGCGCGTAATCTGCTGCT
TGCAAACAAAAAAACCACCGCTACCAGCGGTGGTTTGTTTGCCGGATCAAGAGCTACCAACTCTTTTTCC
GAAGGTAACTGGCTTCAGCAGAGCGCAGATACCAAATACTGTCCTTCTAGTGTAGCCGTAGTTAGGCCAC
CACTTCAAGAACTCTGTAGCACCGCCTACATACCTCGCTCTGCTAATCCTGTTACCAGTGGCTGCTGCCA
GTGGCGATAAGTCGTGTCTTACCGGGTTGGACTCAAGACGATAGTTACCGGATAAGGCGCAGCGGTCGGG
CTGAACGGGGGGTTCGTGCACACAGCCCAGCTTGGAGCGAACGACCTACACCGAACTGAGATACCTACAG
CGTGAGCTATGAGAAAGCGCCACGCTTCCCGAAGGGAGAAAGGCGGACAGGTATCCGGTAAGCGGCAGGG
TCGGAACAGGAGAGCGCACGAGGGAGCTTCCAGGGGGAAACGCCTGGTATCTTTATAGTCCTGTCGGGTT
TCGCCACCTCTGACTTGAGCGTCGATTTTTGTGATGCTCGTCAGGGGGGCGGAGCCTATGGAAAAACGCC
AGCAACGCGGCCTTTTTACGGTTCCTGGCCTTTTGCTGGCCTTTTGCTCACATGTTCTTTCCTGCGTTAT
CCCCTGATTCTGTGGATAACCGTATTACCGCCTTTGAGTGAGCTGATACCGCTCGCCGCAGCCGAACGAC
CGAGCGCAGCGAGTCAGTGAGCGAGGAAGCGGAAGAGCGCCTGATGCGGTATTTTCTCCTTACGCATCTG
TGCGGTATTTCACACCGCATATATGGTGCACTCTCAGTACAATCTGCTCTGATGCCGCATAGTTAAGCCA
GTATACACTCCGCTATCGCTACGTGACTGGGTCATGGCTGCGCCCCGACACCCGCCAACACCCGCTGACG
CGCCCTGACGGGCTTGTCTGCTCCCGGCATCCGCTTACAGACAAGCTGTGACCGTCTCCGGGAGCTGCAT
GTGTCAGAGGTTTTCACCGTCATCACCGAAACGCGCGAGGCAGCTGCGGTAAAGCTCATCAGCGTGGTCG
TGAAGCGATTCACAGATGTCTGCCTGTTCATCCGCGTCCAGCTCGTTGAGTTTCTCCAGAAGCGTTAATG
TCTGGCTTCTGATAAAGCGGGCCATGTTAAGGGCGGTTTTTTCCTGTTTGGTCACTGATGCCTCCGTGTA
AGGGGGATTTCTGTTCATGGGGGTAATGATACCGATGAAACGAGAGAGGATGCTCACGATACGGGTTACT
GATGATGAACATGCCCGGTTACTGGAACGTTGTGAGGGTAAACAACTGGCGGTATGGATGCGGCGGGACC
AGAGAAAAATCACTCAGGGTCAATGCCAGCGCTTCGTTAATACAGATGTAGGTGTTCCACAGGGTAGCCA
GCAGCATCCTGCGATGCAGATCCGGAACATAATGGTGCAGGGCGCTGACTTCCGCGTTTCCAGACTTTAC
GAAACACGGAAACCGAAGACCATTCATGTTGTTGCTCAGGTCGCAGACGTTTTGCAGCAGCAGTCGCTTC
ACGTTCGCTCGCGTATCGGTGATTCATTCTGCTAACCAGTAAGGCAACCCCGCCAGCCTAGCCGGGTCCT
CAACGACAGGAGCACGATCATGCGCACCCGTGGGGCCGCCATGCCGGCGATAATGGCCTGCTTCTCGCCG
AAACGTTTGGTGGCGGGACCAGTGACGAAGGCTTGAGCGAGGGCGTGCAAGATTCCGAATACCGCAAGCG
ACAGGCCGATCATCGTCGCGCTCCAGCGAAAGCGGTCCTCGCCGAAAATGACCCAGAGCGCTGCCGGCAC
CTGTCCTACGAGTTGCATGATAAAGAAGACAGTCATAAGTGCGGCGACGATAGTCATGCCCCGCGCCCAC
CGGAAGGAGCTGACTGGGTTGAAGGCTCTCAAGGGCATCGGTCGAGATCCCGGTGCCTAATGAGTGAGCT
AACTTACATTAATTGCGTTGCGCTCACTGCCCGCTTTCCAGTCGGGAAACCTGTCGTGCCAGCTGCATTA
ATGAATCGGCCAACGCGCGGGGAGAGGCGGTTTGCGTATTGGGCGCCAGGGTGGTTTTTCTTTTCACCAG
TGAGACGGGCAACAGCTGATTGCCCTTCACCGCCTGGCCCTGAGAGAGTTGCAGCAAGCGGTCCACGCTG
GTTTGCCCCAGCAGGCGAAAATCCTGTTTGATGGTGGTTAACGGCGGGATATAACATGAGCTGTCTTCGG
TATCGTCGTATCCCACTACCGAGATGTCCGCACCAACGCGCAGCCCGGACTCGGTAATGGCGCGCATTGC
GCCCAGCGCCATCTGATCGTTGGCAACCAGCATCGCAGTGGGAACGATGCCCTCATTCAGCATTTGCATG
GTTTGTTGAAAACCGGACATGGCACTCCAGTCGCCTTCCCGTTCCGCTATCGGCTGAATTTGATTGCGAG
TGAGATATTTATGCCAGCCAGCCAGACGCAGACGCGCCGAGACAGAACTTAATGGGCCCGCTAACAGCGC
GATTTGCTGGTGACCCAATGCGACCAGATGCTCCACGCCCAGTCGCGTACCGTCTTCATGGGAGAAAATA
ATACTGTTGATGGGTGTCTGGTCAGAGACATCAAGAAATAACGCCGGAACATTAGTGCAGGCAGCTTCCA
CAGCAATGGCATCCTGGTCATCCAGCGGATAGTTAATGATCAGCCCACTGACGCGTTGCGCGAGAAGATT
GTGCACCGCCGCTTTACAGGCTTCGACGCCGCTTCGTTCTACCATCGACACCACCACGCTGGCACCCAGT
TGATCGGCGCGAGATTTAATCGCCGCGACAATTTGCGACGGCGCGTGCAGGGCCAGACTGGAGGTGGCAA
CGCCAATCAGCAACGACTGTTTGCCCGCCAGTTGTTGTGCCACGCGGTTGGGAATGTAATTCAGCTCCGC
CATCGCCGCTTCCACTTTTTCCCGCGTTTTCGCAGAAACGTGGCTGGCCTGGTTCACCACGCGGGAAACG
GTCTGATAAGAGACACCGGCATACTCTGCGACATCGTATAACGTTACTGGTTTCACATTCACCACCCTGA
ATTGACTCTCTTCCGGGCGCTATCATGCCATACCGCGAAAGGTTTTGCGCCATTCGATGGTGTCCGGGAT
CTCGACGCTCTCCCTTATGCG
Features (pLannotate 1.2.2; 20 found; start..end, strand, type, name):
    286..304     +  promoter       T7 promoter: promoter for bacteriophage T7 RNA polymerase
    305..329     +  protein_bind   lac operator: The lac repressor binds to the lac operator to inhibit transcription in E. coli. This inhibition can be relieved by adding lactose or isopropyl-β-D-thiogalactopyranoside (IPTG). lac repressor encoded by lacI
    344..366     +  RBS            RBS: efficient ribosome binding site from bacteriophage T7 gene 10 (Olins and Rangwala, 1989)
    407..1117    +  CDS            muGFP: muGFP is a basic (constitutively fluorescent) green fluorescent protein published in 2018, derived from Aequorea victoria.
   1151..1222    +  CDS            ccdA (fragment): CCDA_ECO57 - Also known as H, letA. Experimental evidence at protein level: Swiss-Prot protein existence level 1. Antitoxin component of a type II toxin-antitoxin (TA) system which inhibits the post-segregational killing (PSK) of plasmid-free cells, also referred to as a plasmid addiction system. Binds to and blocks the activity of CcdB; will also remove bound CcdB protein from the CcdB-GyrA complex by forming a CcdA-CcdB complex, a process termed rejuvenation. Functions as a transcriptional corepressor for the ccdAB operon, repression also requires CcdB (By similarity). From Escherichia coli
   1256..1558    +  CDS            ccdB: CCDB_ECOLI - Also known as G, letB, letD. Experimental evidence at protein level: Swiss-Prot protein existence level 1. Toxic component of a type II toxin-antitoxin (TA) system, functioning in plasmid maintainence. Responsible for the post- segregational killing (PSK) of plasmid-free cells, also referred to as a plasmid addiction system. Half-life of over 2 hours. Cell killing by CcdB is accompanied by filamentation, defects in chromosome and plasmid segregation, defects in cell division, formation of anucleate cells, decreased DNA synthesis and plasmid loss. Interferes with the activity of DN
   1587..1636    +  CDS            SET1 (fragment): solubility-enhancement tag derived from T7 phage gene 10B
   1644..1691    +  terminator     T7 terminator: transcription terminator for bacteriophage T7 RNA polymerase
   1728..2183    +  rep_origin     f1 ori (sequence partly withheld): f1 bacteriophage origin of replication; arrow indicates direction of (+) strand synthesis
   2210..2267    +  promoter       AmpR promoter (fragment): bla
   2276..3091    -  CDS            KanR: aminoglycoside phosphotransferase; aph(3')-Ia; confers resistance to kanamycin in bacteria or G418 (Geneticin®) in eukaryotes
   3213..3801    +  rep_origin     ori: high-copy-number ColE1/pMB1/pBR322/pUC origin of replication
   3987..4129    -  misc_feature   bom: basis of mobility region from pBR322
   4231..4422    -  CDS            rop: Rop protein, which maintains plasmids at low copy number; rop
   4439..4819    +  CDS            YPB1_ECOLX: Protein predicted: Swiss-Prot protein existence level 4. From Escherichia coli.
   4891..5182    -  CDS            TcR (fragment): tetracycline efflux protein; tet; confers resistance to tetracycline
   5197..5218    -  protein_bind   CAP binding site: CAP binding activates transcription in the presence of cAMP. E. coli catabolite activator protein
   5231..6313    -  CDS            lacI: lac repressor; lacI; The lac repressor binds to the lac operator to inhibit transcription in E. coli. This inhibition can be relieved by adding lactose or isopropyl-β-D-thiogalactopyranoside (IPTG).
   6314..6391    -  promoter       lacI promoter: lacI
   6399..260     -  CDS            TcR (fragment) (across the origin): tetracycline efflux protein; tet; confers resistance to tetracycline
