[The description below was written by a language model from this plasmid's Addgene catalogue record and pLannotate feature annotations shown in this document.]
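Description:
cwby0013 is a pET29-based bacterial expression plasmid (about 6.4 kb) built as a Golden Gate destination vector for placing designed protein sequences behind an N-terminal His-muGFP fusion partner. It is selected with kanamycin through an aph(3')-Ia KanR gene and replicates from a ColE1/pMB1-type origin accompanied by the bom site and rop gene typical of pBR322-derived pET backbones. An f1 origin is also present. Short tetracycline-resistance fragments, a partial AmpR promoter and a predicted open reading frame appear to be backbone remnants rather than functional parts.

The expression unit consists of a T7 promoter with an adjacent lac operator, the T7 gene 10 ribosome binding site, and a muGFP coding sequence. The His tag named in the purpose line is not separately annotated, although there is unannotated space between the RBS and muGFP. A plasmid-borne lacI gene with its own promoter supplies repressor, so expression is IPTG-inducible in hosts that provide T7 RNA polymerase. Downstream of muGFP sits the cloning stuffer: a short ccdA fragment followed by an intact ccdB toxin gene, described in the record as "promoter-ccdb" flanked by AGGA and TTCC overhangs. During Golden Gate assembly this cassette is replaced by the incoming insert. Because CcdB poisons DNA gyrase in sensitive E. coli strains, uncut or religated parental vector is counter-selected, enriching for correct clones. A small annotated SET1 fragment and the T7 terminator follow the stuffer.

The record does not name the type IIS enzyme used. The associated publication concerns scaling up experimental characterization of designed proteins, consistent with use for high-throughput cloning and expression of GFP-tagged designs.
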