Addgene plasmid #232222: cwby0013
Purpose: GGA cloning his-muGFP-AGGA-promoter-ccdb-TTCC
Depositing lab: David Baker. Depositing organization: University of Washington. Publication: Accelerating protein design by scaling experimental characterization. Qian J, Milles LF, Wicky BIM, Ragotte RJ, Motmaen A, Borst AJ, Skotheim R, Ols S, Coventry B, Li X, Kibler RD, Goreshnik I, Exposit M, Lore K, Stewart L, Baker D. Nat Commun. 2026 Aug 20;17(1):9945. doi: 10.1038/s41467-026-76740-9. PubMed 42754580.
Backbone
  Vector backbone: pET29
  Vector type: Bacterial Expression
Growth in bacteria
  Bacterial resistance: Kanamycin, 50 μg/mL
  Growth temperature: 37°C
  Growth strain: NEB Stable
  Copy number: Unknown
Gene/Insert
  Gene/Insert name: ccdb
  Species: Synthetic
  Promoter: T7
  Cloning method: Golden Gate
Terms and licenses: Academic/Nonprofit Terms; Industry Terms: Not Available to Industry
Depositor comments: Please visit https://doi.org/10.1101/2025.08.05.668824 for bioRxiv preprint.
How to cite: cwby0013 was a gift from David Baker (Addgene plasmid # 232222 ; http://n2t.net/addgene:232222 ; RRID:Addgene_232222)
